>Addgene plasmid #162960 | C514-E26: attB5r-RU5u-myc-nostop-attB1r | addgene full sequence | sequence record 330930 | Addgene NGS Result
AGCTCGAATTCTACAGTCACTAATACCATCTAAGTAGTTGATTCATAGTGACTGCATATGTTGTGTTTTA
CAGTATTATGTAGTCTGTTTTTTATGCAAAATCTAATTTAATATATTGATATTTATATCATTTTACGTTT
CTCGTTCAACTTTTGTATACAAAGTGGCGAGGGGCTCGCATCTCTCCTTCACGCGCCCGCCGCCCTACCT
GAGGCCGCCATCCACGCCGGTTGAGTCGCGTTCTGCCGCCTCCCGCCTGTGGTGCCTCCTGAACTGCGTC
CGCCGTCTAGGTAAGTTTAAAGCTCAGGTCGAGACCGGGCCTTTGTCCGGCGCTCCCTTGGAGCCTACCT
AGACTCAGCCGGCTCTCCACGCTTTGCCTGACCCTGCTTGCTCAACTCTACGTCTTTGTTTCGTTTTCTG
TTCTGCGCCGTTACAGATCACCATGGCTAGCGAACAAAAGCTCATATCTGAAGAGGACCTAACAACTTTG
TACAAAAAAGTTGAACGAGAAACGTAAAATGATATAAATATCAATATATTAAATTAGATTTTGCATAAAA
AACAGACTACATAATACTGTAAAACACAACATATGCAGTCACTATGAACCAACTACTTAGATGGTATTAG
TGACCTGTAGAATTCGAGCTCTAGAGCTGCAGGGCGGCCGCGATATCCCCTATAGTGAGTCGTATTACAT
GGTCATAGCTGTTTCCTGGCAGCTCTGGCCCGTGTCTCAAAATCTCTGATGTTACATTGCACAAGATCGG
TACCCGGGGATCCTCTAGACCAGCCAGGACAGAAATGCCTCGACTTCGCTGCTACCCAAGGTTGCCGGGT
GACGCACACCGTGGAAACGGATGAAGGCACGAACCCAGTGGACATAAGCCTGTTCGGTTCGTAAGCTGTA
ATGCAAGTAGCGTATGCGCTCACGCAACTGGTCCAGAACCTTGACCGAACGCAGCGGTGGTAACGGCGCA
GTGGCGGTTTTCATGGCTTGTTATGACTGTTTTTTTGGGGTACAGTCTATGCCTCGGGCATCCAAGCAGC
AAGCGCGTTACGCCGTGGGTCGATGTTTGATGTTATGGAGCAGCAACGATGTTACGCAGCAGGGCAGTCG
CCCTAAAACAAAGTTAAACATTATGAGGGAAGCGGTGATCGCCGAAGTATCGACTCAACTATCAGAGGTA
GTTGGCGTCATCGAGCGCCATCTCGAACCGACGTTGCTGGCCGTACATTTGTACGGCTCCGCAGTGGATG
GCGGCCTGAAGCCACACAGTGATATTGATTTGCTGGTTACGGTGACCGTAAGGCTTGATGAAACAACGCG
GCGAGCTTTGATCAACGACCTTTTGGAAACTTCGGCTTCCCCTGGAGAGAGCGAGATTCTCCGCGCTGTA
GAAGTCACCATTGTTGTGCACGACGACATCATTCCGTGGCGTTATCCAGCTAAGCGCGAACTGCAATTTG
GAGAATGGCAGCGCAATGACATTCTTGCAGGTATCTTCGAGCCAGCCACGATCGACATTGATCTGGCTAT
CTTGCTGACAAAAGCAAGAGAACATAGCGTTGCCTTGGTAGGTCCAGCGGCGGAGGAACTCTTTGATCCG
GTTCCTGAACAGGATCTATTTGAGGCGCTAAATGAAACCTTAACGCTATGGAACTCGCCGCCCGACTGGG
CTGGCGATGAGCGAAATGTAGTGCTTACGTTGTCCCGCATTTGGTACAGCGCAGTAACCGGCAAAATCGC
GCCGAAGGATGTCGCTGCCGACTGGGCAATGGAGCGCCTGCCGGCCCAGTATCAGCCCGTCATACTTGAA
GCTAGACAGGCTTATCTTGGACAAGAAGAAGATCGCTTGGCCTCGCGCGCAGATCAGTTGGAAGAATTTG
TCCACTACGTGAAAGGCGAGATCACCAAGGTAGTCGGCAAATAACCCTCGAGCCACCCATGACCAAAATC
CCTTAACGTGAGTTACGCGTCGTTCCACTGAGCGTCAGACCCCGTAGAAAAGATCAAAGGATCTTCTTGA
GATCCTTTTTTTCTGCGCGTAATCTGCTGCTTGCAAACAAAAAAACCACCGCTACCAGCGGTGGTTTGTT
TGCCGGATCAAGAGCTACCAACTCTTTTTCCGAAGGTAACTGGCTTCAGCAGAGCGCAGATACCAAATAC
TGTTCTTCTAGTGTAGCCGTAGTTAGGCCACCACTTCAAGAACTCTGTAGCACCGCCTACATACCTCGCT
CTGCTAATCCTGTTACCAGTGGCTGCTGCCAGTGGCGATAAGTCGTGTCTTACCGGGTTGGACTCAAGAC
GATAGTTACCGGATAAGGCGCAGCGGTCGGGCTGAACGGGGGGTTCGTGCACACAGCCCAGCTTGGAGCG
AACGACCTACACCGAACTGAGATACCTACAGCGTGAGCTATGAGAAAGCGCCACGCTTCCCGAAGGGAGA
AAGGCGGACAGGTATCCGGTAAGCGGCAGGGTCGGAACAGGAGAGCGCACGAGGGAGCTTCCAGGGGGAA
ACGCCTGGTATCTTTATAGTCCTGTCGGGTTTCGCCACCTCTGACTTGAGCGTCGATTTTTGTGATGCTC
GTCAGGGGGGCGGAGCCTATGGAAAAACGCCAGCAACGCGGCCTTTTTACGGTTCCTGGCCTTTTGCTGG
CCTTTTGCTCACATGTTCTTTCCTGCGTTATCCCCTGATTCTGTGGATAACCGTATTACCGCTAGCCAGG
AAGAGTTTGTAGAAACGCAAAAAGGCCATCCGTCAGGATGGCCTTCTGCTTAGTTTGATGCCTGGCAGTT
TATGGCGGGCGTCCTGCCCGCCACCCTCCGGGCCGTTGCTTCACAACGTTCAAATCCGCTCCCGGCGGAT
TTGTCCTACTCAGGAGAGCGTTCACCGACAAACAACAGATAAAACGAAAGGCCCAGTCTTCCGACTGAGC
CTTTCGTTTTATTTGATGCCTGGCAGTTCCCTACTCTCGCGTTAACGCTACCATGG
Features (pLannotate 1.2.2; 12 found; start..end, strand, type, name):
     44..165     -  protein_bind   attR5: mutant version of attR; recombination site for the Gateway® LR reaction LR Clonase™
    171..439     +  LTR            5' LTR (truncated): truncated 5' long terminal repeat (LTR) from human T-cell leukemia virus (HTLV) type 1
    455..478     +  CDS            Myc (fragment): Myc (human c-Myc proto-oncogene) epitope tag
    482..606     +  protein_bind   attR1: mutant version of attR; recombination site for the Gateway® LR reaction LR Clonase™
    679..697     -  promoter       T7 promoter: promoter for bacteriophage T7 RNA polymerase
    767..789     +  misc_feature   MCS (fragment): pUC18/19 multiple cloning site
    881..904     +  promoter       Pc promoter (fragment): intI1 (promoter lies within the coding sequence); class 1 integron promoter
   1080..1136    +  CDS            GmR (fragment): gentamycin acetyltransferase; aacC1; confers resistance to gentamycin
   1143..1934    +  CDS            SmR: aminoglycoside adenylyltransferase (Murphy, 1985); aadA; confers resistance to spectinomycin and streptomycin
   2027..2615    +  rep_origin     ori: high-copy-number ColE1/pMB1/pBR322/pUC origin of replication
   2750..2777    -  terminator     rrnB T2 terminator: transcription terminator T2 from the E. coli rrnB gene
   2909..2952    +  terminator     rrnB T1 terminator: Escherichia coli rrnB; transcription terminator T1 from the E. coli rrnB gene
