[The description below was written by a language model from this plasmid's Addgene catalogue record and pLannotate feature annotations shown in this document.]
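Description:
C514-E26: attB5r-RU5u-myc-nostop-attB1r is a small (about 3 kb) Gateway entry clone built on the pDonr235 backbone and intended as a modular part for multi-fragment (combinatorial) Gateway assembly rather than as an expression vector in its own right. It is propagated in E. coli from a high-copy ColE1/pUC-type origin and selected with spectinomycin through the aadA (SmR) aminoglycoside adenylyltransferase gene. Short fragments of a class 1 integron Pc promoter and a gentamicin resistance gene lie just upstream of this marker and appear to be remnants of the cassette it came from. The rrnB T1 and T2 terminators in the backbone insulate the cloning region from read-through transcription, and a T7 promoter sits adjacent to the insert.

The payload is a synthetic cassette consisting of a truncated HTLV-1 5' LTR segment (the R-U5 region, used here as a 5' untranslated leader and commonly included to enhance expression in mammalian cells), followed by a Myc epitope tag with no stop codon. This cassette is flanked by recombination sites annotated as attR5 and attR1, which fits the reversed attB5r/attB1r configuration given in the construct name. In an LR reaction, these sites let the element be placed directly upstream of a gene of interest carried in a separate attL1-flanked entry clone. Because the tag lacks a stop codon, translation continues across the att1 junction into the downstream open reading frame, producing an N-terminally Myc-tagged fusion protein for detection or immunoprecipitation. No promoter for the fusion is present in this clone, so it would be supplied by another entry clone or by the destination vector.
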