Addgene plasmid #162960: C514-E26: attB5r-RU5u-myc-nostop-attB1r
Purpose: Gateway attB5r/attB1r entry clone for generation of N-terminal Myc-tagged fusion proteins
Depositing lab: Dominic Esposito. Depositing organization: National Cancer Institute (NCI). Publication: Combinatorial assembly of clone libraries using site-specific recombination. Wall VE, Garvey LA, Mehalko JL, Procter LV, Esposito D. Methods Mol Biol. 2014;1116:193-208. doi: 10.1007/978-1-62703-764-8_14. PubMed 24395366.
Backbone
  Vector backbone: pDonr235
  Vector type: Synthetic Biology
Growth in bacteria
  Bacterial resistance: Spectinomycin, 50 μg/mL
  Growth temperature: 37°C
  Growth strain: DH5alpha
  Copy number: High Copy
Gene/Insert
  Gene/Insert name: Myc epitope tag with upstream HTLV RU5 5' UTR
  Species: Synthetic
  Cloning method: Gateway Cloning
Terms and licenses: Academic/Nonprofit Terms; Industry Terms: Not Available to Industry
How to cite: C514-E26: attB5r-RU5u-myc-nostop-attB1r was a gift from Dominic Esposito (Addgene plasmid # 162960 ; http://n2t.net/addgene:162960 ; RRID:Addgene_162960)
